>Addgene plasmid #122760 | pAC10037_pLX-mScarlet(1-51)-NpuDnaE(N)_LZA -IRES-TagBFP2 | depositor full sequence | sequence record 234262 | pAC10037_pLX-mScarlet(1-51)-NpuDnaE(N)_LZA -IRES-TagBFP2 sequence 9219 bps
CCCGGGGTTATTAATAGTAATCAATTACGGGGTCATTAGTTCATAGCCCATATATGGAGTTCCGCGTTAC
ATAACTTACGGTAAATGGCCCGCCTGGCTGACCGCCCAACGACCCCCGCCCATTGACGTCAATAATGACG
TATGTTCCCATAGTAACGCCAATAGGGACTTTCCATTGACGTCAATGGGTGGAGTATTTACGGTAAACTG
CCCACTTGGCAGTACATCAAGTGTATCATATGCCAAGTACGCCCCCTATTGACGTCAATGACGGTAAATG
GCCCGCCTGGCATTATGCCCAGTACATGACCTTATGGGACTTTCCTACTTGGCAGTACATCTACGTATTA
GTCATCGCTATTACCATGGTGATGCGGTTTTGGCAGTACATCAATGGGCGTGGATAGCGGTTTGACTCAC
GGGGATTTCCAAGTCTCCACCCCATTGACGTCAATGGGAGTTTGTTTTGGCACCAAAATCAACGGGACTT
TCCAAAATGTCGTAACAACTCCGCCCCATTGACGCAAATGGGCGGTAGGCGTGTACGGTGGGAGGTCTAT
ATAAGCAGAGCTCTCTGGCTAACTGTCGGGATCAACAAGTTTGTACAAAAAAGCAGGCTCCGAATTCACC
GGTGCCGCCACCATGGTGAGCAAGGGCGAGGCAGTGATCAAGGAGTTCATGCGGTTCAAGGTGCACATGG
AGGGCTCCATGAACGGCCACGAGTTCGAGATCGAGGGCGAGGGCGAGGGCCGCCCCTACGAGGGCACCCA
GACCGCCAAGCTGAAGGTGACCAAGTGCCTTTCATACGAGACCGAGATCCTGACTGTCGAGTACGGATTG
CTTCCTATCGGCAAAATCGTGGAGAAGAGGATTGAATGTACCGTCTATTCAGTCGATAATAATGGGAACA
TCTACACACAGCCCGTGGCTCAATGGCACGACAGAGGAGAGCAGGAAGTTTTTGAATACTGTCTCGAGGA
CGGATCCCTCATCCGCGCTACTAAAGATCATAAGTTTATGACCGTGGACGGCCAGATGCTGCCAATTGAC
GAAATTTTTGAACGAGAGCTGGATCTGATGAGAGTCGACAACCTTCCAAACGGTGGAGGGGGGTCAGGCT
CTGCGCAGCTGGAAAAGGAGCTTCAAGCCCTCGAAAAAAAGTTGGCCCAGCTCGAGTGGGAGAACCAGGC
TCTGGAGAAAGAACTGGCCCAGTGATTAATTAAGAATTCGACCCAGCTTTCTTGTACAAAGTGGTTGGTA
AGCCTATCCCTAACCCTCTCCTCGGTCTCGATTCTACGTAGTAATGAGCTAGCAGTCTCGAGGTTAACGA
ATTCCGCCCCCCCCCTAACGTTACTGGCCGAAGCCGCTTGGAATAAGGCCGGTGTGCGCTTGTCTATATG
TTATTTTCCACCATATTGCCGTCTTTTGGCAATGTGAGGGCCCGGAAACCTGGCCCTGTCTTCTTGACGA
GCATTCCTAGGGGTCTTTCCCCTCTCGCCAAAGGAATGCAAGGTCTGTTGAATGTCGTGAAGGAAGCAGT
TCCTCTGGAAGCTTCTTGAAGACAAACAACGTCTGTAGCGACCCTTTGCAGGCAGCGGAACCCCCCACCT
GGCGACAGGTGCCCCTGCGGCCAAAAGCCACGTGTATAAGATACACCTGCAAAGGCGGCACAACCCCAGT
GCCACGTTGTGAGTTGGATAGTTGTGGAAAGAGTCAAATGGCTCTCCTCAAGCGTATTCAACAAGGGGCT
GAAGGATGCCCAGAAGGTACCCCATTGTATGGGATCTGATCTGGGGCCTCGGTGCACATGCTTTACATGT
GTTTAGTCGAGGTTAAAAAAACGTCTAGGCCCCCCGAACCACGGGGACGTGGTTTTCCTTTGAAAAACAC
GATAATACCATGGCCATGAGCGAGCTGATTAAGGAGAACATGCACATGAAGCTGTACATGGAGGGCACCG
TGGACAACCATCACTTCAAGTGCACATCCGAGGGCGAAGGCAAGCCCTACGAGGGCACCCAGACCATGAG
AATCAAGGTGGTCGAGGGCGGCCCTCTCCCCTTCGCCTTCGACATCCTGGCTACTAGCTTCCTCTACGGC
AGCAAGACCTTCATCAACCACACCCAGGGCATCCCCGACTTCTTCAAGCAGTCCTTCCCTGAGGGCTTCA
CATGGGAGAGAGTCACCACATACGAAGACGGGGGCGTGCTGACCGCTACCCAGGACACCAGCCTCCAGGA
CGGCTGCCTCATCTACAACGTCAAGATCAGAGGGGTGAACTTCACATCCAACGGCCCTGTGATGCAGAAG
AAAACACTCGGCTGGGAGGCCTTCACCGAGACGCTGTACCCCGCTGACGGCGGCCTGGAAGGCAGAAACG
ACATGGCCCTGAAGCTCGTGGGCGGGAGCCATCTGATCGCAAACATCAAGACCACATATAGATCCAAGAA
ACCCGCTAAGAACCTCAAGATGCCTGGCGTCTACTATGTGGACTACAGACTGGAAAGAATCAAGGAGGCC
AACAACGAGACCTACGTCGAGCAGCACGAGGTGGCAGTGGCCAGATACTGCGACCTCCCTAGCAAACTGG
GGCACAAGCTTAATTAACACCGGTGGCGCGTTAAGTCGACAATCAACCTCTGGATTACAAAATTTGTGAA
AGATTGACTGGTATTCTTAACTATGTTGCTCCTTTTACGCTATGTGGATACGCTGCTTTAATGCCTTTGT
ATCATGCTATTGCTTCCCGTATGGCTTTCATTTTCTCCTCCTTGTATAAATCCTGGTTGCTGTCTCTTTA
TGAGGAGTTGTGGCCCGTTGTCAGGCAACGTGGCGTGGTGTGCACTGTGTTTGCTGACGCAACCCCCACT
GGTTGGGGCATTGCCACCACCTGTCAGCTCCTTTCCGGGACTTTCGCTTTCCCCCTCCCTATTGCCACGG
CGGAACTCATCGCCGCCTGCCTTGCCCGCTGCTGGACAGGGGCTCGGCTGTTGGGCACTGACAATTCCGT
GGTGTTGTCGGGGAAATCATCGTCCTTTCCTTGGCTGCTCGCCTGTGTTGCCACCTGGATTCTGCGCGGG
ACGTCCTTCTGCTACGTCCCTTCGGCCCTCAATCCAGCGGACCTTCCTTCCCGCGGCCTGCTGCCGGCTC
TGCGGCCTCTTCCGCGTCTTCGCCTTCGCCCTCAGACGAGTCGGATCTCCCTTTGGGCCGCCTCCCCGCG
TCGACTTTAAGACCAATGACTTACAAGGCAGCTGTAGATCTTAGCCACTTTTTAAAAGAAAAGGGGGGAC
TGGAAGGGCTAATTCACTCCCAACGAAGACAAGATCTGCTTTTTGCTTGTACTGGGTCTCTCTGGTTAGA
CCAGATCTGAGCCTGGGAGCTCTCTGGCTAACTAGGGAACCCACTGCTTAAGCCTCAATAAAGCTTGCCT
TGAGTGCTTCAAGTAGTGTGTGCCCGTCTGTTGTGTGACTCTGGTAACTAGAGATCCCTCAGACCCTTTT
AGTCAGTGTGGAAAATCTCTAGCAGTACGTATAGTAGTTCATGTCATCTTATTATTCAGTATTTATAACT
TGCAAAGAAATGAATATCAGAGAGTGAGAGGAACTTGTTTATTGCAGCTTATAATGGTTACAAATAAAGC
AATAGCATCACAAATTTCACAAATAAAGCATTTTTTTCACTGCATTCTAGTTGTGGTTTGTCCAAACTCA
TCAATGTATCTTATCATGTCTGGCTCTAGCTATCCCGCCCCTAACTCCGCCCATCCCGCCCCTAACTCCG
CCCAGTTCCGCCCATTCTCCGCCCCATGGCTGACTAATTTTTTTTATTTATGCAGAGGCCGAGGCCGCCT
CGGCCTCTGAGCTATTCCAGAAGTAGTGAGGAGGCTTTTTTGGAGGCCTAGGGACGTACCCAATTCGCCC
TATAGTGAGTCGTATTACGCGCGCTCACTGGCCGTCGTTTTACAACGTCGTGACTGGGAAAACCCTGGCG
TTACCCAACTTAATCGCCTTGCAGCACATCCCCCTTTCGCCAGCTGGCGTAATAGCGAAGAGGCCCGCAC
CGATCGCCCTTCCCAACAGTTGCGCAGCCTGAATGGCGAATGGG
[124 nt withheld, positions 4105-4228]
C
[91 nt withheld, positions 4230-4320]
A
[49 nt withheld, positions 4322-4370]
CCTTTGACGTTGGAGTCCACGTTCTTT
[37 nt withheld, positions 4398-4434]
ACCCTATCTCGGTCTATTCTTTTGATTTATAAGGGATTTTGCCGATTTCGGCCTATTGGTTAAAAAATGA
GCTGATTTAACAAAAATTTAACGCGAATTTTAACAAAATATTAACGCTTACAATTTAGGTGGCACTTTTC
GGGGAAATGTGCGCGGAACCCCTATTTGTTTATTTTTCTAAATACATTCAAATATGTATCCGCTCATGAG
ACAATAACCCTGATAAATGCTTCAATAATATTGAAAAAGGAAGAGTATGAGTATTCAACATTTCCGTGTC
GCCCTTATTCCCTTTTTTGCGGCATTTTGCCTTCCTGTTTTTGCTCACCCAGAAACGCTGGTGAAAGTAA
AAGATGCTGAAGATCAGTTGGGTGCACGAGTGGGTTACATCGAACTGGATCTCAACAGCGGTAAGATCCT
TGAGAGTTTTCGCCCCGAAGAACGTTTTCCAATGATGAGCACTTTTAAAGTTCTGCTATGTGGCGCGGTA
TTATCCCGTATTGACGCCGGGCAAGAGCAACTCGGTCGCCGCATACACTATTCTCAGAATGACTTGGTTG
AGTACTCACCAGTCACAGAAAAGCATCTTACGGATGGCATGACAGTAAGAGAATTATGCAGTGCTGCCAT
AACCATGAGTGATAACACTGCGGCCAACTTACTTCTGACAACGATCGGAGGACCGAAGGAGCTAACCGCT
TTTTTGCACAACATGGGGGATCATGTAACTCGCCTTGATCGTTGGGAACCGGAGCTGAATGAAGCCATAC
CAAACGACGAGCGTGACACCACGATGCCTGTAGCAATGGCAACAACGTTGCGCAAACTATTAACTGGCGA
ACTACTTACTCTAGCTTCCCGGCAACAATTAATAGACTGGATGGAGGCGGATAAAGTTGCAGGACCACTT
CTGCGCTCGGCCCTTCCGGCTGGCTGGTTTATTGCTGATAAATCTGGAGCCGGTGAGCGTGGGTCTCGCG
GTATCATTGCAGCACTGGGGCCAGATGGTAAGCCCTCCCGTATCGTAGTTATCTACACGACGGGGAGTCA
GGCAACTATGGATGAACGAAATAGACAGATCGCTGAGATAGGTGCCTCACTGATTAAGCATTGGTAACTG
TCAGACCAAGTTTACTCATATATACTTTAGATTGATTTAAAACTTCATTTTTAATTTAAAAGGATCTAGG
TGAAGATCCTTTTTGATAATCTCATGACCAAAATCCCTTAACGTGAGTTTTCGTTCCACTGAGCGTCAGA
CCCCGTAGAAAAGATCAAAGGATCTTCTTGAGATCCTTTTTTTCTGCGCGTAATCTGCTGCTTGCAAACA
AAAAAACCACCGCTACCAGCGGTGGTTTGTTTGCCGGATCAAGAGCTACCAACTCTTTTTCCGAAGGTAA
CTGGCTTCAGCAGAGCGCAGATACCAAATACTGTTCTTCTAGTGTAGCCGTAGTTAGGCCACCACTTCAA
GAACTCTGTAGCACCGCCTACATACCTCGCTCTGCTAATCCTGTTACCAGTGGCTGCTGCCAGTGGCGAT
AAGTCGTGTCTTACCGGGTTGGACTCAAGACGATAGTTACCGGATAAGGCGCAGCGGTCGGGCTGAACGG
GGGGTTCGTGCACACAGCCCAGCTTGGAGCGAACGACCTACACCGAACTGAGATACCTACAGCGTGAGCT
ATGAGAAAGCGCCACGCTTCCCGAAGGGAGAAAGGCGGACAGGTATCCGGTAAGCGGCAGGGTCGGAACA
GGAGAGCGCACGAGGGAGCTTCCAGGGGGAAACGCCTGGTATCTTTATAGTCCTGTCGGGTTTCGCCACC
TCTGACTTGAGCGTCGATTTTTGTGATGCTCGTCAGGGGGGCGGAGCCTATGGAAAAACGCCAGCAACGC
GGCCTTTTTACGGTTCCTGGCCTTTTGCTGGCCTTTTGCTCACATGTTCTTTCCTGCGTTATCCCCTGAT
TCTGTGGATAACCGTATTACCGCCTTTGAGTGAGCTGATACCGCTCGCCGCAGCCGAACGACCGAGCGCA
GCGAGTCAGTGAGCGAGGAAGCGGAAGAGCGCCCAATACGCAAACCGCCTCTCCCCGCGCGTTGGCCGAT
TCATTAATGCAGCTGGCACGACAGGTTTCCCGACTGGAAAGCGGGCAGTGAGCGCAACGCAATTAATGTG
AGTTAGCTCACTCATTAGGCACCCCAGGCTTTACACTTTATGCTTCCGGCTCGTATGTTGTGTGGAATTG
TGAGCGGATAACAATTTCACACAGGAAACAGCTATGACCATGATTACGCCAAGCGCGCAATTAACCCTCA
CTAAAGGGAACAAAAGCTGGAGCTGCAAGCTTAATGTAGTCTTATGCAATACTCTTGTAGTCTTGCAACA
TGGTAACGATGAGTTAGCAACATGCCTTACAAGGAGAGAAAAAGCACCGTGCATGCCGATTGGTGGAAGT
AAGGTGGTACGATCGTGCCTTATTAGGAAGGCAACAGACGGGTCTGACATGGATTGGACGAACCACTGAA
TTGCCGCATTGCAGAGATATTGTATTTAAGTGCCTAGCTCGATACATAAACGGGTCTCTCTGGTTAGACC
AGATCTGAGCCTGGGAGCTCTCTGGCTAACTAGGGAACCCACTGCTTAAGCCTCAATAAAGCTTGCCTTG
AGTGCTTCAAGTAGTGTGTGCCCGTCTGTTGTGTGACTCTGGTAACTAGAGATCCCTCAGACCCTTTTAG
TCAGTGTGGAAAATCTCTAGCAGTGGCGCCCGAACAGGGACTTGAAAGCGAAAGGGAAACCAGAGGAGCT
CTCTCGACGCAGGACTCGGCTTGCTGAAGCGCGCACGGCAAGAGGCGAGGGGCGGCGACTGGTGAGTACG
CCAAAAATTTTGACTAGCGGAGGCTAGAAGGAGAGAGATGGGTGCGAGAGCGTCAGTATTAAGCGGGGGA
GAATTAGATCGCGATGGGAAAAAATTCGGTTAAGGCCAGGGGGAAAGAAAAAATATAAATTAAAACATAT
AGTATGGGCAAGCAGGGAGCTAGAACGATTCGCAGTTAATCCTGGCCTGTTAGAAACATCAGAAGGCTGT
AGACAAATACTGGGACAGCTACAACCATCCCTTCAGACAGGATCAGAAGAACTTAGATCATTATATAATA
CAGTAGCAACCCTCTATTGTGTGCATCAAAGGATAGAGATAAAAGACACCAAGGAAGCTTTAGACAAGAT
AGAGGAAGAGCAAAACAAAAGTAAGACCACCGCACAGCAAGCGGCCGCTGATCTTCAGACCTGGAGGAGG
AGATATGAGGGACAATTGGAGAAGTGAATTATATAAATATAAAGTAGTAAAAATTGAACCATTAGGAGTA
GCACCCACCAAGGCAAAGAGAAGAGTGGTGCAGAGAGAAAAAAGAGCAGTGGGAATAGGAGCTTTGTTCC
TTGGGTTCTTGGGAGCAGCAGGAAGCACTATGGGCGCAGCGTCAATGACGCTGACGGTACAGGCCAGACA
ATTATTGTCTGGTATAGTGCAGCAGCAGAACAATTTGCTGAGGGCTATTGAGGCGCAACAGCATCTGTTG
CAACTCACAGTCTGGGGCATCAAGCAGCTCCAGGCAAGAATCCTGGCTGTGGAAAGATACCTAAAGGATC
AACAGCTCCTGGGGATTTGGGGTTGCTCTGGAAAACTCATTTGCACCACTGCTGTGCCTTGGAATGCTAG
TTGGAGTAATAAATCTCTGGAACAGATTTGGAATCACACGACCTGGATGGAGTGGGACAGAGAAATTAAC
AATTACACAAGCTTAATACACTCCTTAATTGAAGAATCGCAAAACCAGCAAGAAAAGAATGAACAAGAAT
TATTGGAATTAGATAAATGGGCAAGTTTGTGGAATTGGTTTAACATAACAAATTGGCTGTGGTATATAAA
ATTATTCATAATGATAGTAGGAGGCTTGGTAGGTTTAAGAATAGTTTTTGCTGTACTTTCTATAGTGAAT
AGAGTTAGGCAGGGATATTCACCATTATCGTTTCAGACCCACCTCCCAACCCCGAGGGGACCCTTGCGCC
TTTTCCAAGGCAGCCCTGGGTTTGCGCAGGGACGCGGCTGCTCTGGGCGTGGTTCCGGGAAACGCAGCGG
CGCCGACCCTGGGTCTCGCACATTCTTCACGTCCGTTCGCAGCGTCACCCGGATCTTCGCCGCTACCCTT
GTGGGCCCCCCGGCGACGCTTCCTGCTCCGCCCCTAAGTCGGGAAGGTTCCTTGCGGTTCGCGGCGTGCC
GGACGTGACAAACGGAAGCCGCACGTCTCACTAGTACCCTCGCAGACGGACAGCGCCAGGGAGCAATGGC
AGCGCGCCGACCGCGATGGGCTGTGGCCAATAGCGGCTGCTCAGCAGGGCGCGCCGAGAGCAGCGGCCGG
GAAGGGGCGGTGCGGGAGGCGGGGTGTGGGGCGGTAGTGTGGGCCCTGTTCCTGCCCGCGCGGTGTTCCG
CATTCTGCAAGCCTCCGGAGCGCACGTCGGCAGTCGGCTCCCTCGTTGACCGAATCACCGACCTCTCTCC
CCAGGGGGTACCCAGCTGTCTAGAGAATTCTAGATCTTGAGACAAATGGCAGTATTCATCCACAATTTTA
AAAGAAAAGGGGGGATTGGGGGGTACAGTGCAGGGGAAAGAATAGTAGACATAATAGCAACAGACATACA
AACTAAAGAATTACAAAAACAAATTACAAAAATTCAAAATTTTCGGGTTTATTACAGGGACAGCAGAGAT
CCACTTTGGCGCCGGCTCGAGGGGG
Features (pLannotate 1.2.2; 33 found; start..end, strand, type, name):
     65..368     +  enhancer       CMV enhancer: human cytomegalovirus immediate early enhancer
    369..572     +  promoter       CMV promoter: human cytomegalovirus (CMV) immediate early promoter
    595..619     +  protein_bind   attB1: mutant version of attB; recombination site for the Gateway® BP reaction BP Clonase™
    643..795     +  CDS            mScarlet-I (fragment): mScarlet-I is a basic (constitutively fluorescent) red fluorescent protein published in 2016, derived from synthetic construct. It is reported to be a rapidly-maturing monomer with moderate acid sensitivity.
    796..1095    +  CDS            dnaE-N (fragment): DPO3A_SYNY3 - Experimental evidence at protein level: Swiss-Prot protein existence level 1. DNA polymerase III is a complex, multichain enzyme responsible for most of the replicative synthesis in bacteria. This DNA polymerase also exhibits 3' to 5' exonuclease activity. The alpha chain is the DNA polymerase (By similarity). From Synechocystis sp. (strain PCC 6803 / Kazusa).
   1231..1255    -  protein_bind   attB2: mutant version of attB; recombination site for the Gateway® BP reaction BP Clonase™
   1257..1298    +  CDS            V5 tag: epitope tag from simian virus 5
   1337..1906    +  misc_feature   IRES2: internal ribosome entry site (IRES) of the encephalomyocarditis virus (EMCV)
   1906..2607    +  CDS            TagBFP: monomeric blue fluorescent protein mammalian codon-optimized
   2631..3219    +  misc_feature   WPRE: woodchuck hepatitis virus posttranscriptional regulatory element
   3270..3289    +  misc_feature   cPPT/CTS (fragment): central polypurine tract and central termination sequence of HIV-1
   3291..3524    +  LTR            3' LTR (ΔU3): self-inactivating 3' long terminal repeat (LTR) from HIV-1
   3602..3723    +  polyA_signal   SV40 poly(A) signal: SV40 polyadenylation signal
   3763..3898    +  rep_origin     SV40 ori: SV40 origin of replication
   3919..3937    -  promoter       T7 promoter: promoter for bacteriophage T7 RNA polymerase
   3945..4100    +  CDS            lacZα (fragment): LacZα fragment of β-galactosidase; lacZ fragment
   4105..4533    +  rep_origin     f1 ori (sequence partly withheld): f1 bacteriophage origin of replication; arrow indicates direction of (+) strand synthesis
   4586..4690    +  promoter       AmpR promoter: bla
   4691..5551    +  CDS            AmpR: β-lactamase; bla; confers resistance to ampicillin, carbenicillin, and related antibiotics
   5722..6310    +  rep_origin     ori: high-copy-number ColE1/pMB1/pBR322/pUC origin of replication
   6493..6585    +  CDS            lacI (fragment): lac repressor; lacI; The lac repressor binds to the lac operator to inhibit transcription in E. coli. This inhibition can be relieved by adding lactose or isopropyl-β-D-thiogalactopyranoside (IPTG).
   6598..6619    +  protein_bind   CAP binding site: CAP binding activates transcription in the presence of cAMP. E. coli catabolite activator protein
   6634..6664    +  promoter       lac promoter: promoter for the E. coli lac operon
   6672..6688    +  protein_bind   lac operator: The lac repressor binds to the lac operator to inhibit transcription in E. coli. This inhibition can be relieved by adding lactose or isopropyl-β-D-thiogalactopyranoside (IPTG). lac repressor encoded by lacI
   6733..6751    +  promoter       T3 promoter: promoter for bacteriophage T3 RNA polymerase
   6779..7005    +  promoter       RSV promoter: Rous sarcoma virus enhancer/promoter
   7006..7186    +  LTR            5' LTR (truncated): truncated 5' long terminal repeat (LTR) from HIV-1
   7233..7358    +  misc_feature   HIV-1 Ψ: packaging signal of human immunodeficiency virus type 1
   7342..7705    +  CDS            HIV-1 gag (fragment): gag protein from human immunodeficiency virus 1; gag
   7851..8084    +  misc_feature   RRE: The Rev response element (RRE) of HIV-1 allows for Rev-dependent mRNA export from the nucleus to the cytoplasm.
   8461..8487    +  CDS            Rev (fragment): human immunodeficiency virus 1 (HIV-1) Rev protein; rev; enhances nuclear export of unspliced and incompletely spliced viral mRNAs
   8488..8988    +  promoter       hPGK promoter: human phosphoglycerate kinase 1 promoter
   9050..9167    +  misc_feature   cPPT/CTS: central polypurine tract and central termination sequence of HIV-1
