[The description below was written by a language model from this plasmid's Addgene catalogue record and pLannotate feature annotations shown in this document.]
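Description:
pAC10037_pLX-mScarlet(1-51)-NpuDnaE(N)_LZA-IRES-TagBFP2 is a 9.2 kb lentiviral mammalian expression plasmid made by Gateway recombination into the pLX-DEST-IRES-TagBFP2 destination backbone. It is maintained in E. coli through a high-copy ColE1/pUC-type origin with ampicillin resistance (AmpR), and also carries an f1 ori and an SV40 ori. The viral framework is third-generation and self-inactivating. An RSV promoter drives a truncated HIV-1 5' LTR, followed by the Ψ packaging signal with a partial gag sequence, the RRE for Rev-dependent export of the genomic RNA, and a cPPT/CTS. A ΔU3 3' LTR and an SV40 poly(A) signal lie downstream of the cargo. An hPGK promoter is annotated just upstream of the cPPT, but the feature table assigns no coding sequence specifically to it.

The payload is a CMV enhancer/promoter-driven bicistronic cassette. Between the attB1 and attB2 sites lies a synthetic fusion of the first 51 residues of the red fluorescent protein mScarlet to the N-terminal half of the split NpuDnaE intein. The annotation tool matched this intein only as a homologous dnaE-N fragment. About 135 nt between the intein and attB2 are unannotated, which is where the "LZA" element in the name would sit; this is probably a leucine zipper, though the record does not define it. A V5 tag sequence follows attB2; whether it is in frame is not stated. An EMCV IRES then drives TagBFP2, and a WPRE enhances transcript expression. The construct belongs to a split selectable marker system: this N-terminal fragment alone should not fluoresce red, and intein-mediated protein trans-splicing with a complementary C-terminal partner from a second vector would presumably be needed to reconstitute mScarlet. Red fluorescence would then report co-delivery of both vectors, while blue TagBFP2 fluorescence independently marks cells transduced with this vector.
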