Addgene plasmid #122760: pAC10037_pLX-mScarlet(1-51)-NpuDnaE(N)_LZA -IRES-TagBFP2
Purpose: Plasmid 37:Lentiviral vector encoding mScarlet(1-51)-NpuDnaE(N)_LZAand TagBFP2
Depositing lab: Albert Cheng. Publication: Split Selectable Markers. Jillette N, Du M, Cheng AW. bioRxiv 452979 10.1101/452979.
Backbone
  Vector backbone: pAC10094_pLX-DEST-IRES-TagBFP2 (Addgene# 122814)
  Vector type: Mammalian Expression, Lentiviral
  Selectable markers: mScarlet(1-51)-NpuDnaE(N)_LZA
Growth in bacteria
  Bacterial resistance: Ampicillin, 100 μg/mL
  Growth temperature: 30°C
  Growth strain: NEB Stable
  Copy number: Unknown
Gene/Insert
  Gene/Insert name: mScarlet(1-51)-NpuDnaE(N)_LZA
  Species: Synthetic
  Cloning method: Gateway Cloning
  Sequencing primers: 5′ CMV-Forward; 3′ IRES-R
Terms and licenses: Academic/Nonprofit Terms; Industry Terms: Not Available to Industry
Depositor comments: Please visit https://www.biorxiv.org/content/10.1101/452979v2 for BioRxiv preprint.
How to cite: pAC10037_pLX-mScarlet(1-51)-NpuDnaE(N)_LZA -IRES-TagBFP2 was a gift from Albert Cheng (Addgene plasmid # 122760)
